>Addgene plasmid #114370 | pAAV-EF1α-FRT-FLEX-GtACR1-EYFP | depositor full sequence | sequence record 215861 | pAAV-EF1α-FRT-FLEX-GtACR1-EYFP sequence 7214 bps
CCTGCAGGCAGCTGCGCGCTCGCTCGCTCACTGAGGCCGCCCGGGCAAAGCCCGGGCGTCGGGCGACCTT
TGGTCGCCCGGCCTCAGTGAGCGAGCGAGCGCGCAGAGAGGGAGTGGCCAACTCCATCACTAGGGGTTCC
TGCGGCCGCACGCGTAAGCTTTGCAAAGATGGATAAAGTTTTAAACAGAGAGGAATCTTTGCAGCTAATG
GACCTTCTAGGTCTTGAAAGGAGTGGGAATTGGCTCCGGTGCCCGTCAGTGGGCAGAGCGCACATCGCCC
ACAGTCCCCGAGAAGTTGGGGGGAGGGGTCGGCAATTGAACCGGTGCCTAGAGAAGGTGGCGCGGGGTAA
ACTGGGAAAGTGATGTCGTGTACTGGCTCCGCCTTTTTCCCGAGGGTGGGGGAGAACCGTATATAAGTGC
AGTAGTCGCCGTGAACGTTCTTTTTCGCAACGGGTTTGCCGCCAGAACACAGGTAAGTGCCGTGTGTGGT
TCCCGCGGGCCTGGCCTCTTTACGGGTTATGGCCCTTGCGTGCCTTGAATTACTTCCACTGGCTGCAGTA
CGTGATTCTTGATCCCGAGCTTCGGGTTGGAAGTGGGTGGGAGAGTTCGAGGCCTTGCGCTTAAGGAGCC
CCTTCGCCTCGTGCTTGAGTTGAGGCCTGGCCTGGGCGCTGGGGCCGCCGCGTGCGAATCTGGTGGCACC
TTCGCGCCTGTCTCGCTGCTTTCGATAAGTCTCTAGCCATTTAAAATTTTTGATGACCTGCTGCGACGCT
TTTTTTCTGGCAAGATAGTCTTGTAAATGCGGGCCAAGATCTGCACACTGGTATTTCGGTTTTTGGGGCC
GCGGGCGGCGACGGGGCCCGTGCGTCCCAGCGCACATGTTCGGCGAGGCGGGGCCTGCGAGCGCGGCCAC
CGAGAATCGGACGGGGGTAGTCTCAAGCTGGCCGGCCTGCTCTGGTGCCTGGCCTCGCGCCGCCGTGTAT
CGCCCCGCCCTGGGCGGCAAGGCTGGCCCGGTCGGCACCAGTTGCGTGAGCGGAAAGATGGCCGCTTCCC
GGCCCTGCTGCAGGGAGCTCAAAATGGAGGACGCGGCGCTCGGGAGAGCGGGCGGGTGAGTCACCCACAC
AAAGGAAAAGGGCCTTTCCGTCCTCAGCCGTCGCTTCATGTGACTCCACGGAGTACCGGGCGCCGTCCAG
GCACCTCGATTAGTTCTCGAGCTTTTGGAGTACGTCGTCTTTAGGTTGGGGGGAGGGGTTTTATGCGATG
GAGTTTCCCCACACTGAGTGGGTGGAGACTGAAGTTAGGCCAGCTTGGCACTTGATGTAATTCTCCTTGG
AATTTGCCCTTTTTGAGTTTGGATCTTGGTTCATTCTCAAGCCTCAGACAGTGGTTCAAAGTTTTTTTCT
TCCATTTCAGGTGTCGTGAGGTACCGAAGTTCCTATTCTATCAGAAGTATAGGAACTTCGCAGAATGGTA
GCTGGATTGTAGCTGCTATTAGCAATATGAAACCTCTTAGAAGTTCCTATTCTCTAGAAAGTATAGGAAC
TTCGAATTCTTACTTGTACAGCTCGTCCATGCCGAGAGTGATCCCGGCGGCGGTCACGAACTCCAGCAGG
ACCATGTGATCGCGCTTCTCGTTGGGGTCTTTGCTCAGGGCGGACTGGTAGCTCAGGTAGTGGTTGTCGG
GCAGCAGCACGGGGCCGTCGCCGATGGGGGTGTTCTGCTGGTAGTGGTCGGCGAGCTGCACGCTGCCGTC
CTCGATGTTGTGGCGGATCTTGAAGTTCACCTTGATGCCGTTCTTCTGCTTGTCGGCCATGATATAGACG
TTGTGGCTGTTGTAGTTGTACTCCAGCTTGTGCCCCAGGATGTTGCCGTCCTCCTTGAAGTCGATGCCCT
TCAGCTCGATGCGGTTCACCAGGGTGTCGCCCTCGAACTTCACCTCGGCGCGGGTCTTGTAGTTGCCGTC
GTCCTTGAAGAAGATGGTGCGCTCCTGGACGTAGCCTTCGGGCATGGCGGACTTGAAGAAGTCGTGCTGC
TTCATGTGGTCGGGGTAGCGGGCGAAGCACTGCAGGCCGTAGCCGAAGGTGGTCACGAGGGTGGGCCAGG
GCACGGGCAGCTTGCCGGTGGTGCAGATGAACTTCAGGGTCAGCTTGCCGTAGGTGGCATCGCCCTCGCC
CTCGCCGGACACGCTGAACTTGTGGCCGTTTACGTCGCCGTCCAGCTCGACCAGGATGGGCACCACCCCG
GTGAACAGCTCCTCGCCCTTGCTCACGGCGGCCGCGGTCTCGCCGGCTCTGGCGTCCTCGTACCTCTCGG
TGTTGCCCTTCTCCAGGTCCTGCTCGTACTCAGGCATCAGGGTGCCGTCCACGTTCCTGCCCTTCACGTA
ATCCCTGTCCCACTTGCCGTTCAGCAGGCCCCAGGTTGTAGCCCACAGCAGGATGCCGTAGGTGTTCTTG
CACAGAGCGTCGCCCAGCAGGTACAGCACGCTGCTGGTGTTCTCGCTCATGATGCAGGCGCCGGTGCTGG
AGAAGCTCCACAGGATAGGGTAGGCCATCCAGCTCACGTAGAACACGATCCTCATCAGCTTCAGCCTCTC
CACCACCTTCAGGGACATGGGGGAGCCGATGGTCTGGAAATCGTGGATGGTAATGGCGAAAATGGCGAAG
GCCACCACCATCTCGAAGATGAAGAAGATGCTGCTGATGAAACAGTACAGCCACACGTGCAGCGGGTCTA
GCACCACGGAGGCGGTGATGCCGAACACGGTGCAGATGCTGGAGGCGGCGATCATCATAGGGTTGAGGGG
GATGCTCTTGTACTTCACGAGGGCCATATTGCTCACCAGGCCCAGCATGATAGGGCAGGTGCACAGCCAG
CTGGCCATTCTGGCCCAGGGCAGGTACTTGCCATTGGCCACTCTGATGTAGCCGTTTCCGGTGAAGGCCA
GGGAATAGGTGATCATCTCGGTGGTGGGCAGGTAGATGGCTTCCCAGGGCACCTTGGGGGCTCTGGTCAC
CATGAAGAACACCTGACAGGCGCTCACGACGGCCATCACCAGCTGGACGTACTTGATGCCGTCCAGGGTG
ATCAGGCTCTTCTCCACGCAGAACTGGTTCTCCCTGCTCCATTCGCCGTAGATGGCGGGATCACAGGTGA
TGCTGCTCATGGATCCCGGCTAGCTACGTAGGCGCGCCTTAATTAAGAAGTTCCTATACTTCTGATAGAA
TAGGAACTTCTTGCCTTAACCCAGAAATTATCACTGTTATTCTTTAGAATGGTGCAAAGAGAAGTTCCTA
TACTTTCTAGAGAATAGGAACTTCCAGAATTCGATATCAAGCTTATCGATAATCAACCTCTGGATTACAA
AATTTGTGAAAGATTGACTGGTATTCTTAACTATGTTGCTCCTTTTACGCTATGTGGATACGCTGCTTTA
ATGCCTTTGTATCATGCTATTGCTTCCCGTATGGCTTTCATTTTCTCCTCCTTGTATAAATCCTGGTTGC
TGTCTCTTTATGAGGAGTTGTGGCCCGTTGTCAGGCAACGTGGCGTGGTGTGCACTGTGTTTGCTGACGC
AACCCCCACTGGTTGGGGCATTGCCACCACCTGTCAGCTCCTTTCCGGGACTTTCGCTTTCCCCCTCCCT
ATTGCCACGGCGGAACTCATCGCCGCCTGCCTTGCCCGCTGCTGGACAGGGGCTCGGCTGTTGGGCACTG
ACAATTCCGTGGTGTTGTCGGGGAAATCATCGTCCTTTCCTTGGCTGCTCGCCTATGTTGCCACCTGGAT
TCTGCGCGGGACGTCCTTCTGCTACGTCCCTTCGGCCCTCAATCCAGCGGACCTTCCTTCCCGCGGCCTG
CTGCCGGCTCTGCGGCCTCTTCCGCGTCTTCGCCTTCGCCCTCAGACGAGTCGGATCTCCCTTTGGGCCG
CCTCCCCGCATCGATACCGAGCGCTGCTCGAGAGATCTACGGGTGGCATCCCTGTGACCCCTCCCCAGTG
CCTCTCCTGGCCCTGGAAGTTGCCACTCCAGTGCCCACCAGCCTTGTCCTAATAAAATTAAGTTGCATCA
TTTTGTCTGACTAGGTGTCCTTCTATAATATTATGGGGTGGAGGGGGGTGGTATGGAGCAAGGGGCAAGT
TGGGAAGACAACCTGTAGGGCCTGCGGGGTCTATTGGGAACCAAGCTGGAGTGCAGTGGCACAATCTTGG
CTCACTGCAATCTCCGCCTCCTGGGTTCAAGCGATTCTCCTGCCTCAGCCTCCCGAGTTGTTGGGATTCC
AGGCATGCATGACCAGGCTCAGCTAATTTTTGTTTTTTTGGTAGAGACGGGGTTTCACCATATTGGCCAG
GCTGGTCTCCAACTCCTAATCTCAGGTGATCTACCCACCTTGGCCTCCCAAATTGCTGGGATTACAGGCG
TGAACCACTGCTCCCTTCCCTGTCCTTCTGATTTTGTAGGTAACCACGTGCGGACCGAGCGGCCGCAGGA
ACCCCTAGTGATGGAGTTGGCCACTCCCTCTCTGCGCGCTCGCTCGCTCACTGAGGCCGGGCGACCAAAG
GTCGCCCGACGCCCGGGCTTTGCCCGGGCGGCCTCAGTGAGCGAGCGAGCGCGCAGCTGCCTGCAGGGGC
GCCTGATGCGGTATTTTCTCCTTACGCATCTGTGCGGTATTTCACACCGCATA
[142 nt withheld, positions 4674-4815]
C
[141 nt withheld, positions 4817-4957]
CCTTTGACGTTGGAGTCCACGTTCTTT
[37 nt withheld, positions 4985-5021]
ACCCTATCTCGGGCTATTCTTTTGATTTATAAGGGATTTTGCCGATTTCGGCCTATTGGTTAAAAAATGA
GCTGATTTAACAAAAATTTAACGCGAATTTTAACAAAATATTAACGTTTACAATTTTATGGTGCACTCTC
AGTACAATCTGCTCTGATGCCGCATAGTTAAGCCAGCCCCGACACCCGCCAACACCCGCTGACGCGCCCT
GACGGGCTTGTCTGCTCCCGGCATCCGCTTACAGACAAGCTGTGACCGTCTCCGGGAGCTGCATGTGTCA
GAGGTTTTCACCGTCATCACCGAAACGCGCGAGACGAAAGGGCCTCGTGATACGCCTATTTTTATAGGTT
AATGTCATGATAATAATGGTTTCTTAGACGTCAGGTGGCACTTTTCGGGGAAATGTGCGCGGAACCCCTA
TTTGTTTATTTTTCTAAATACATTCAAATATGTATCCGCTCATGAGACAATAACCCTGATAAATGCTTCA
ATAATATTGAAAAAGGAAGAGTATGAGTATTCAACATTTCCGTGTCGCCCTTATTCCCTTTTTTGCGGCA
TTTTGCCTTCCTGTTTTTGCTCACCCAGAAACGCTGGTGAAAGTAAAAGATGCTGAAGATCAGTTGGGTG
CACGAGTGGGTTACATCGAACTGGATCTCAACAGCGGTAAGATCCTTGAGAGTTTTCGCCCCGAAGAACG
TTTTCCAATGATGAGCACTTTTAAAGTTCTGCTATGTGGCGCGGTATTATCCCGTATTGACGCCGGGCAA
GAGCAACTCGGTCGCCGCATACACTATTCTCAGAATGACTTGGTTGAGTACTCACCAGTCACAGAAAAGC
ATCTTACGGATGGCATGACAGTAAGAGAATTATGCAGTGCTGCCATAACCATGAGTGATAACACTGCGGC
CAACTTACTTCTGACAACGATCGGAGGACCGAAGGAGCTAACCGCTTTTTTGCACAACATGGGGGATCAT
GTAACTCGCCTTGATCGTTGGGAACCGGAGCTGAATGAAGCCATACCAAACGACGAGCGTGACACCACGA
TGCCTGTAGCAATGGCAACAACGTTGCGCAAACTATTAACTGGCGAACTACTTACTCTAGCTTCCCGGCA
ACAATTAATAGACTGGATGGAGGCGGATAAAGTTGCAGGACCACTTCTGCGCTCGGCCCTTCCGGCTGGC
TGGTTTATTGCTGATAAATCTGGAGCCGGTGAGCGTGGGTCTCGCGGTATCATTGCAGCACTGGGGCCAG
ATGGTAAGCCCTCCCGTATCGTAGTTATCTACACGACGGGGAGTCAGGCAACTATGGATGAACGAAATAG
ACAGATCGCTGAGATAGGTGCCTCACTGATTAAGCATTGGTAACTGTCAGACCAAGTTTACTCATATATA
CTTTAGATTGATTTAAAACTTCATTTTTAATTTAAAAGGATCTAGGTGAAGATCCTTTTTGATAATCTCA
TGACCAAAATCCCTTAACGTGAGTTTTCGTTCCACTGAGCGTCAGACCCCGTAGAAAAGATCAAAGGATC
TTCTTGAGATCCTTTTTTTCTGCGCGTAATCTGCTGCTTGCAAACAAAAAAACCACCGCTACCAGCGGTG
GTTTGTTTGCCGGATCAAGAGCTACCAACTCTTTTTCCGAAGGTAACTGGCTTCAGCAGAGCGCAGATAC
CAAATACTGTCCTTCTAGTGTAGCCGTAGTTAGGCCACCACTTCAAGAACTCTGTAGCACCGCCTACATA
CCTCGCTCTGCTAATCCTGTTACCAGTGGCTGCTGCCAGTGGCGATAAGTCGTGTCTTACCGGGTTGGAC
TCAAGACGATAGTTACCGGATAAGGCGCAGCGGTCGGGCTGAACGGGGGGTTCGTGCACACAGCCCAGCT
TGGAGCGAACGACCTACACCGAACTGAGATACCTACAGCGTGAGCTATGAGAAAGCGCCACGCTTCCCGA
AGGGAGAAAGGCGGACAGGTATCCGGTAAGCGGCAGGGTCGGAACAGGAGAGCGCACGAGGGAGCTTCCA
GGGGGAAACGCCTGGTATCTTTATAGTCCTGTCGGGTTTCGCCACCTCTGACTTGAGCGTCGATTTTTGT
GATGCTCGTCAGGGGGGCGGAGCCTATGGAAAAACGCCAGCAACGCGGCCTTTTTACGGTTCCTGGCCTT
TTGCTGGCCTTTTGCTCACATGT
Features (pLannotate 1.2.2; 21 found; start..end, strand, type, name):
      1..141     -  repeat_region  AAV2 ITR: inverted terminal repeat of adeno-associated virus serotype 2 inverted
    169..235     +  CDS            small t antigen (fragment): SV40 (simian virus 40) small t antigen
    261..472     +  promoter       EF-1α core promoter: core promoter for human elongation factor EF-1α
    473..581     +  intron         EF-1α intron A (fragment): intron upstream of the start codon of human EF-1α
   1207..1410    +  intron         EF-1α intron A: truncated intron upstream of the start codon of human EF-1α
   1460..1509    -  intron         β-globin intron (fragment): internally truncated intron from human β-globin
   1510..1543    +  protein_bind   FRT (minimal): supports FLP-mediated excision but not integration (Turan and Bode, 2011) FLP recombinase from the Saccharomyces cerevisiae 2μ plasmid
   1550..2266    -  CDS            EYFP: enhanced YFP mammalian codon-optimized
   3231..3281    -  intron         β-globin intron (fragment): internally truncated intron from human β-globin
   3281..3314    -  protein_bind   FRT (minimal): supports FLP-mediated excision but not integration (Turan and Bode, 2011) FLP recombinase from the Saccharomyces cerevisiae 2μ plasmid
   3317..3341    +  misc_feature   MCS (fragment): pBluescript multiple cloning site
   3341..3929    +  misc_feature   WPRE: woodchuck hepatitis virus posttranscriptional regulatory element
   3961..4437    +  polyA_signal   hGH poly(A) signal: human growth hormone polyadenylation signal
   4477..4617    +  repeat_region  AAV2 ITR: inverted terminal repeat of adeno-associated virus serotype 2 inverted
   4622..4673    -  misc_feature   bom (fragment): basis of mobility region from pBR322
   4692..5072    +  rep_origin     M13 ori (sequence partly withheld): M13 bacteriophage origin of replication; arrow indicates direction of (+) strand synthesis
   5148..5197    -  misc_feature   bom (fragment): basis of mobility region from pBR322
   5299..5334    -  CDS            rop (fragment): Rop protein, which maintains plasmids at low copy number; rop
   5429..5533    +  promoter       AmpR promoter: bla
   5534..6394    +  CDS            AmpR: β-lactamase; bla; confers resistance to ampicillin, carbenicillin, and related antibiotics
   6565..7153    +  rep_origin     ori: high-copy-number ColE1/pMB1/pBR322/pUC origin of replication
