>Addgene plasmid #114370 | pAAV-EF1α-FRT-FLEX-GtACR1-EYFP | addgene full sequence | sequence record 478973 | Addgene NGS Result
GGCTCCGGTGCCCGTCAGTGGGCAGAGCGCACATCGCCCACAGTCCCCGAGAAGTTGGGGGGAGGGGTCG
GCAATTGAACCGGTGCCTAGAGAAGGTGGCGCGGGGTAAACTGGGAAAGTGATGTCGTGTACTGGCTCCG
CCTTTTTCCCGAGGGTGGGGGAGAACCGTATATAAGTGCAGTAGTCGCCGTGAACGTTCTTTTTCGCAAC
GGGTTTGCCGCCAGAACACAGGTAAGTGCCGTGTGTGGTTCCCGCGGGCCTGGCCTCTTTACGGGTTATG
GCCCTTGCGTGCCTTGAATTACTTCCACCTGGCTGCAGTACGTGATTCTTGATCCCGAGCTTCGGGTTGG
AAGTGGGTGGGAGAGTTCGAGGCCTTGCGCTTAAGGAGCCCCTTCGCCTCGTGCTTGAGTTGAGGCCTGG
CCTGGGCGCTGGGGCCGCCGCGTGCGAATCTGGTGGCACCTTCGCGCCTGTCTCGCTGCTTTCGATAAGT
CTCTAGCCATTTAAAATTTTTGATGACCTGCTGCGACGCTTTTTTTCTGGCAAGATAGTCTTGTAAATGC
GGGCCAAGATCTGCACACTGGTATTTCGGTTTTTGGGGCCGCGGGCGGCGACGGGGCCCGTGCGTCCCAG
CGCACATGTTCGGCGAGGCGGGGCCTGCGAGCGCGGCCACCGAGAATCGGACGGGGGTAGTCTCAAGCTG
GCCGGCCTGCTCTGGTGCCTGGCCTCGCGCCGCCGTGTATCGCCCCGCCCTGGGCGGCAAGGCTGGCCCG
GTCGGCACCAGTTGCGTGAGCGGAAAGATGGCCGCTTCCCGGCCCTGCTGCAGGGAGCTCAAAATGGAGG
ACGCGGCGCTCGGGAGAGCGGGCGGGTGAGTCACCCACACAAAGGAAAAGGGCCTTTCCGTCCTCAGCCG
TCGCTTCATGTGACTCCACGGAGTACCGGGCGCCGTCCAGGCACCTCGATTAGTTCTCGAGCTTTTGGAG
TACGTCGTCTTTAGGTTGGGGGGAGGGGTTTTATGCGATGGAGTTTCCCCACACTGAGTGGGTGGAGACT
GAAGTTAGGCCAGCTTGGCACTTGATGTAATTCTCCTTGGAATTTGCCCTTTTTGAGTTTGGATCTTGGT
TCATTCTCAAGCCTCAGACAGTGGTTCAAAGTTTTTTTCTTCCATTTCAGGTGTCGTGAGGTACCGAAGT
TCCTATTCTATCAGAAGTATAGGAACTTCGCAGAATGGTAGCTGGATTGTAGCTGCTATTAGCAATATGA
AACCTCTTAGAAGTTCCTATTCTCTAGAAAGTATAGGAACTTCGAATTCTTACTTGTACAGCTCGTCCAT
GCCGAGAGTGATCCCGGCGGCGGTCACGAACTCCAGCAGGACCATGTGATCGCGCTTCTCGTTGGGGTCT
TTGCTCAGGGCGGACTGGTAGCTCAGGTAGTGGTTGTCGGGCAGCAGCACGGGGCCGTCGCCGATGGGGG
TGTTCTGCTGGTAGTGGTCGGCGAGCTGCACGCTGCCGTCCTCGATGTTGTGGCGGATCTTGAAGTTCAC
CTTGATGCCGTTCTTCTGCTTGTCGGCCATGATATAGACGTTGTGGCTGTTGTAGTTGTACTCCAGCTTG
TGCCCCAGGATGTTGCCGTCCTCCTTGAAGTCGATGCCCTTCAGCTCGATGCGGTTCACCAGGGTGTCGC
CCTCGAACTTCACCTCGGCGCGGGTCTTGTAGTTGCCGTCGTCCTTGAAGAAGATGGTGCGCTCCTGGAC
GTAGCCTTCGGGCATGGCGGACTTGAAGAAGTCGTGCTGCTTCATGTGGTCGGGGTAGCGGGCGAAGCAC
TGCAGGCCGTAGCCGAAGGTGGTCACGAGGGTGGGCCAGGGCACGGGCAGCTTGCCGGTGGTGCAGATGA
ACTTCAGGGTCAGCTTGCCGTAGGTGGCATCGCCCTCGCCCTCGCCGGACACGCTGAACTTGTGGCCGTT
TACGTCGCCGTCCAGCTCGACCAGGATGGGCACCACCCCGGTGAACAGCTCCTCGCCCTTGCTCACGGCG
GCCGCGGTCTCGCCGGCTCTGGCGTCCTCGTACCTCTCGGTGTTGCCCTTCTCCAGGTCCTGCTCGTACT
CAGGCATCAGGGTGCCGTCCACGTTCCTGCCCTTCACGTAATCCCTGTCCCACTTGCCGTTCAGCAGGCC
CCAGGTTGTAGCCCACAGCAGGATGCCGTAGGTGTTCTTGCACAGAGCGTCGCCCAGCAGGTACAGCACG
CTGCTGGTGTTCTCGCTCATGATGCAGGCGCCGGTGCTGGAGAAGCTCCACAGGATAGGGTAGGCCATCC
AGCTCACGTAGAACACGATCCTCATCAGCTTCAGCCTCTCCACCACCTTCAGGGACATGGGGGAGCCGAT
GGTCTGGAAATCGTGGATGGTAATGGCGAAAATGGCGAAGGCCACCACCATCTCGAAGATGAAGAAGATG
CTGCTGATGAAACAGTACAGCCACACGTGCAGCGGGTCTAGCACCACGGAGGCGGTGATGCCGAACACGG
TGCAGATGCTGGAGGCGGCGATCATCATAGGGTTGAGGGGGATGCTCTTGTACTTCACGAGGGCCATATT
GCTCACCAGGCCCAGCATGATAGGGCAGGTGCACAGCCAGCTGGCCATTCTGGCCCAGGGCAGGTACTTG
CCATTGGCCACTCTGATGTAGCCGTTTCCGGTGAAGGCCAGGGAATAGGTGATCATCTCGGTGGTGGGCA
GGTAGATGGCTTCCCAGGGCACCTTGGGGGCTCTGGTCACCATGAAGAACACCTGACAGGCGCTCACGAC
GGCCATCACCAGCTGGACGTACTTGATGCCGTCCAGGGTGATCAGGCTCTTCTCCACGCAGAACTGGTTC
TCCCTGCTCCATTCGCCGTAGATGGCGGGATCACAGGTGATGCTGCTCATGGATCCCGGCTAGCTACGTA
GGCGCGCCTTAATTAAGAAGTTCCTATACTTCTGATAGAATAGGAACTTCTTGCCTTAACCCAGAAATTA
TCACTGTTATTCTTTAGAATGGTGCAAAGAGAAGTTCCTATACTTTCTAGAGAATAGGAACTTCCAGAAT
TCGATATCAAGCTTATCGATAATCAACCTCTGGATTACAAAATTTGTGAAAGATTGACTGGTATTCTTAA
CTATGTTGCTCCTTTTACGCTATGTGGATACGCTGCTTTAATGCCTTTGTATCATGCTATTGCTTCCCGT
ATGGCTTTCATTTTCTCCTCCTTGTATAAATCCTGGTTGCTGTCTCTTTATGAGGAGTTGTGGCCCGTTG
TCAGGCAACGTGGCGTGGTGTGCACTGTGTTTGCTGACGCAACCCCCACTGGTTGGGGCATTGCCACCAC
CTGTCAGCTCCTTTCCGGGACTTTCGCTTTCCCCCTCCCTATTGCCACGGCGGAACTCATCGCCGCCTGC
CTTGCCCGCTGCTGGACAGGGGCTCGGCTGTTGGGCACTGACAATTCCGTGGTGTTGTCGGGGAAATCAT
CGTCCTTTCCTTGGCTGCTCGCCTATGTTGCCACCTGGATTCTGCGCGGGACGTCCTTCTGCTACGTCCC
TTCGGCCCTCAATCCAGCGGACCTTCCTTCCCGCGGCCTGCTGCCGGCTCTGCGGCCTCTTCCGCGTCTT
CGCCTTCGCCCTCAGACGAGTCGGATCTCCCTTTGGGCCGCCTCCCCGCATCGATACCGAGCGCTGCTCG
AGAGATCTACGGGTGGCATCCCTGTGACCCCTCCCCAGTGCCTCTCCTGGCCCTGGAAGTTGCCACTCCA
GTGCCCACCAGCCTTGTCCTAATAAAATTAAGTTGCATCATTTTGTCTGACTAGGTGTCCTTCTATAATA
TTATGGGGTGGAGGGGGGTGGTATGGAGCAAGGGGCAAGTTGGGAAGACAACCTGTAGGGCCTGCGGGGT
CTATTGGGAACCAAGCTGGAGTGCAGTGGCACAATCTTGGCTCACTGCAATCTCCGCCTCCTGGGTTCAA
GCGATTCTCCTGCCTCAGCCTCCCGAGTTGTTGGGATTCCAGGCATGCATGACCAGGCTCAGCTAATTTT
TGTTTTTTTGGTAGAGACGGGGTTTCACCATATTGGCCAGGCTGGTCTCCAACTCCTAATCTCAGGTGAT
CTACCCACCTTGGCCTCCCAAATTGCTGGGATTACAGGCGTGAACCACTGCTCCCTTCCCTGTCCTTCTG
ATTTTGTAGGTAACCACGTGCGGACCGAGCGGCCGCAGGAACCCCTAGTGATGGAGTTGGCCACTCCCTC
TCTGCGCGCTCGCTCGCTCACTGAGGCCGGGCGACCAAAGGTCGCCCGACGCCCGGGCTTTGCCCGGGCG
GCCTCAGTGAGCGAGCGAGCGCGCAGCTGCCTGCAGGGGCGCCTGATGCGGTATTTTCTCCTTACGCATC
TGTGCGGTATTTCACACCGCATA
[95 nt withheld, positions 4434-4528]
T
[46 nt withheld, positions 4530-4575]
C
[141 nt withheld, positions 4577-4717]
CCTTTGACGTTGGAGTCCACGTTCTTT
[37 nt withheld, positions 4745-4781]
ACTCTATCTCGGGCTATTCTTTTGATTTATAAGGGATTTTGCCGATTTCGGTCTATTGGTTAAAAAATGA
GCTGATTTAACAAAAATTTAACGCGAATTTTAACAAAATATTAACGTTTACAATTTTATGGTGCACTCTC
AGTACAATCTGCTCTGATGCCGCATAGTTAAGCCAGCCCCGACACCCGCCAACACCCGCTGACGCGCCCT
GACGGGCTTGTCTGCTCCCGGCATCCGCTTACAGACAAGCTGTGACCGTCTCCGGGAGCTGCATGTGTCA
GAGGTTTTCACCGTCATCACCGAAACGCGCGAGACGAAAGGGCCTCGTGATACGCCTATTTTTATAGGTT
AATGTCATGATAATAATGGTTTCTTAGACGTCAGGTGGCACTTTTCGGGGAAATGTGCGCGGAACCCCTA
TTTGTTTATTTTTCTAAATACATTCAAATATGTATCCGCTCATGAGACAATAACCCTGATAAATGCTTCA
ATAATATTGAAAAAGGAAGAGTATGAGTATTCAACATTTCCGTGTCGCCCTTATTCCCTTTTTTGCGGCA
TTTTGCCTTCCTGTTTTTGCTCACCCAGAAACGCTGGTGAAAGTAAAAGATGCTGAAGATCAGTTGGGTG
CACGAGTGGGTTACATCGAACTGGATCTCAACAGCGGTAAGATCCTTGAGAGTTTTCGCCCCGAAGAACG
TTTTCCAATGATGAGCACTTTTAAAGTTCTGCTATGTGGCGCGGTATTATCCCGTATTGACGCCGGGCAA
GAGCAACTCGGTCGCCGCATACACTATTCTCAGAATGACTTGGTTGAGTACTCACCAGTCACAGAAAAGC
ATCTTACGGATGGCATGACAGTAAGAGAATTATGCAGTGCTGCCATAACCATGAGTGATAACACTGCGGC
CAACTTACTTCTGACAACGATCGGAGGACCGAAGGAGCTAACCGCTTTTTTGCACAACATGGGGGATCAT
GTAACTCGCCTTGATCGTTGGGAACCGGAGCTGAATGAAGCCATACCAAACGACGAGCGTGACACCACGA
TGCCTGTAGCAATGGCAACAACGTTGCGCAAACTATTAACTGGCGAACTACTTACTCTAGCTTCCCGGCA
ACAATTAATAGACTGGATGGAGGCGGATAAAGTTGCAGGACCACTTCTGCGCTCGGCCCTTCCGGCTGGC
TGGTTTATTGCTGATAAATCTGGAGCCGGTGAGCGTGGGTCTCGCGGTATCATTGCAGCACTGGGGCCAG
ATGGTAAGCCCTCCCGTATCGTAGTTATCTACACGACGGGGAGTCAGGCAACTATGGATGAACGAAATAG
ACAGATCGCTGAGATAGGTGCCTCACTGATTAAGCATTGGTAACTGTCAGACCAAGTTTACTCATATATA
CTTTAGATTGATTTAAAACTTCATTTTTAATTTAAAAGGATCTAGGTGAAGATCCTTTTTGATAATCTCA
TGACCAAAATCCCTTAACGTGAGTTTTCGTTCCACTGAGCGTCAGACCCCGTAGAAAAGATCAAAGGATC
TTCTTGAGATCCTTTTTTTCTGCGCGTAATCTGCTGCTTGCAAACAAAAAAACCACCGCTACCAGCGGTG
GTTTGTTTGCCGGATCAAGAGCTACCAACTCTTTTTCCGAAGGTAACTGGCTTCAGCAGAGCGCAGATAC
CAAATACTGTTCTTCTAGTGTAGCCGTAGTTAGGCCACCACTTCAAGAACTCTGTAGCACCGCCTACATA
CCTCGCTCTGCTAATCCTGTTACCAGTGGCTGCTGCCAGTGGCGATAAGTCGTGTCTTACCGGGTTGGAC
TCAAGACGATAGTTACCGGATAAGGCGCAGCGGTCGGGCTGAACGGGGGGTTCGTGCACACAGCCCAGCT
TGGAGCGAACGACCTACACCGAACTGAGATACCTACAGCGTGAGCTATGAGAAAGCGCCACGCTTCCCGA
AGGGAGAAAGGCGGACAGGTATCCGGTAAGCGGCAGGGTCGGAACAGGAGAGCGCACGAGGGAGCTTCCA
GGGGGAAACGCCTGGTATCTTTATAGTCCTGTCGGGTTTCGCCACCTCTGACTTGAGCGTCGATTTTTGT
GATGCTCGTCAGGGGGGCGGAGCCTATGGAAAAACGCCAGCAACGCGGCCTTTTTACGGTTCCTGGCCTT
TTGCTGGCCTTTTGCTCACATGTCCTGCAGGCAGCTGCGCGCTCGCTCGCTCACTGAGGCCGCCCGGGCG
TCGGGCGACCTTTGGTCGCCCGGCCTCAGTGAGCGAGCGAGCGCGCAGAGAGGGAGTGGCCAACTCCATC
ACTAGGGGTTCCTGCGGCCGCACGCGTAAGCTTTGCAAAGATGGATAAAGTTTTAAACAGAGAGGAATCT
TTGCAGCTAATGGACCTTCTAGGTCTTGAAAGGAGTGGGAATT
Features (pLannotate 1.2.2; 20 found; start..end, strand, type, name):
      1..1179    +  promoter       EF-1α promoter: strong constitutive promoter for human elongation factor EF-1α
   1220..1269    -  intron         β-globin intron (fragment): internally truncated intron from human β-globin
   1270..1303    +  protein_bind   FRT (minimal): supports FLP-mediated excision but not integration (Turan and Bode, 2011) FLP recombinase from the Saccharomyces cerevisiae 2μ plasmid
   1310..2026    -  CDS            EYFP: enhanced YFP mammalian codon-optimized
   2991..3041    -  intron         β-globin intron (fragment): internally truncated intron from human β-globin
   3041..3074    -  protein_bind   FRT (minimal): supports FLP-mediated excision but not integration (Turan and Bode, 2011) FLP recombinase from the Saccharomyces cerevisiae 2μ plasmid
   3077..3101    +  misc_feature   MCS (fragment): pBluescript multiple cloning site
   3101..3689    +  misc_feature   WPRE: woodchuck hepatitis virus posttranscriptional regulatory element
   3721..4197    +  polyA_signal   hGH poly(A) signal: human growth hormone polyadenylation signal
   4237..4377    +  repeat_region  AAV2 ITR: inverted terminal repeat of adeno-associated virus serotype 2 inverted
   4382..4433    -  misc_feature   bom (fragment): basis of mobility region from pBR322
   4452..4907    +  rep_origin     f1 ori (sequence partly withheld): f1 bacteriophage origin of replication; arrow indicates direction of (+) strand synthesis
   4908..4957    -  misc_feature   bom (fragment): basis of mobility region from pBR322
   5059..5094    -  CDS            rop (fragment): Rop protein, which maintains plasmids at low copy number; rop
   5189..5293    +  promoter       AmpR promoter: bla
   5294..6154    +  CDS            AmpR: β-lactamase; bla; confers resistance to ampicillin, carbenicillin, and related antibiotics
   6325..6913    +  rep_origin     ori: high-copy-number ColE1/pMB1/pBR322/pUC origin of replication
   6986..7013    +  repeat_region  AAV2 ITR (fragment): inverted terminal repeat of adeno-associated virus serotype 2 inverted
   7042..7069    +  repeat_region  AAV2 ITR (fragment): inverted terminal repeat of adeno-associated virus serotype 2 inverted
   7132..7198    +  CDS            small t antigen (fragment): SV40 (simian virus 40) small t antigen
