>Addgene plasmid #114370 | pAAV-EF1α-FRT-FLEX-GtACR1-EYFP Sequencing Result | analyzer sequence | sequence record 220105
AGTGGGAATTGGCTCCGGTGCCCGTCAGTGGGCAGAGCGCACATCGCCCACAGTCCCCGAGAAGTTGGGG
GGAGGGGTCGGCAATTGAACCGGTGCCTAGAGAAGGTGGCGCGGGGTAAACTGGGAAAGTGATGTCGTGT
ACTGGCTCCGCCTTTTTCCCGAGGGTGGGGGAGAACCGTATATAAGTGCAGTAGTCGCCGTGAACGTTCT
TTTTCGCAACGGGTTTGCCGCCAGAACACAGGTAAGTGCCGTGTGTGGTTCCCGCGGGCCTGGCCTCTTT
ACGGGTTATGGCCCTTGCGTGCCTTGAATTACTTCCACCTGGCTGCAGTACGTGATTCTTGATCCCGAGC
TTCGGGTTGGAAGTGGGTGGGAGAGTTCGAGGCCTTGCGCTTAAGGAGCCCCTTCGCCTCGTGCTTGAGT
TGAGGCCTGGCCTGGGCGCTGGGGCCGCCGCGTGCGAATCTGGTGGCACCTTCGCGCCTGTCTCGCTGCT
TTCGATAAGTCTCTAGCCATTTAAAATTTTTGATGACCTGCTGCGACGCTTTTTTTCTGGCAAGATAGTC
TTGTAAATGCGGGCCAAGATCTGCACACTGGTATTTCGGTTTTTGGGGCCGCGGGCGGCGACGGGGCCCG
TGCGTCCCAGCGCACATGTTCGGCGAGGCGGGGCCTGCGAGCGCGGCCACCGAGAATCGGACGGGGGTAG
TCTCAAGCTGGCCGGCCTGCTCTGGTGCCTGGCCTCGCGCCGCCGTGTATCGCCCCGCCCTGGGCGGCAA
GGCTGGCCCGGTCGGCACCAGTTGCGTGAGCGGAAAGATGGCCGCTTCCCGGCCCTGCTGCAGGGAGCTC
AAAATGGAGGACGCGGCGCTCGGGAGAGCGGGCGGGTGAGTCACCCACACAAAGGAAAAGGGCCTTTCCG
TCCTCAGCCGTCGCTTCATGTGACTCCACGGAGTACCGGGCGCCGTCCAGGCACCTCGATTAGTTCTCGA
GCTTTTGGAGTACGTCGTCTTTAGGTTGGGGGGAGGGGTTTTATGCGATGGAGTTTCCCCACACTGAGTG
GGTGGAGACTGAAGTTAGGCCAGCTTGGCACTTGATGTAATTCTCCTTGGAATTTGCCCTTTTTGAGTTT
GGATCTTGGTTCATTCTCAAGCCTCAGACAGTGGTTCAAAGTTTTTTTCTTCCATTTCAGGTGTCGTGAG
GTACCGAAGTTCCTATTCTATCAGAAGTATAGGAACTTCGCAGAATGGTAGCTGGATTGTAGCTGCTATT
AGCAATATGAAACCTCTTAGAAGTTCCTATTCTCTAGAAAGTATAGGAACTTCGAATTCTTACTTGTACA
GCTCGTCCATGCCGAGAGTGATCCCGGCGGCGGTCACGAACTCCAGCAGGACCATGTGATCGCGCTTCTC
GTTGGGGTCTTTGCTCAGGGCGGACTGGTAGCTCAGGTAGTGGTTGTCGGGCAGCAGCACGGGGCCGTCG
CCGATGGGGGTGTTCTGCTGGTAGTGGTCGGCGAGCTGCACGCTGCCGTCCTCGATGTTGTGGCGGATCT
TGAAGTTCACCTTGATGCCGTTCTTCTGCTTGTCGGCCATGATATAGACGTTGTGGCTGTTGTAGTTGTA
CTCCAGCTTGTGCCCCAGGATGTTGCCGTCCTCCTTGAAGTCGATGCCCTTCAGCTCGATGCGGTTCACC
AGGGTGTCGCCCTCGAACTTCACCTCGGCGCGGGTCTTGTAGTTGCCGTCGTCCTTGAAGAAGATGGTGC
GCTCCTGGACGTAGCCTTCGGGCATGGCGGACTTGAAGAAGTCGTGCTGCTTCATGTGGTCGGGGTAGCG
GGCGAAGCACTGCAGGCCGTAGCCGAAGGTGGTCACGAGGGTGGGCCAGGGCACGGGCAGCTTGCCGGTG
GTGCAGATGAACTTCAGGGTCAGCTTGCCGTAGGTGGCATCGCCCTCGCCCTCGCCGGACACGCTGAACT
TGTGGCCGTTTACGTCGCCGTCCAGCTCGACCAGGATGGGCACCACCCCGGTGAACAGCTCCTCGCCCTT
GCTCACGGCGGCCGCCCTGCCGAACATTCTGATGTTGACCTCGTCGTTGGGGGGGGCATTCTTCTCGTGG
TTCAGTCCGAAGGGGTCGTCGGCCTCAGGCTTCTCCTGGCCAGGGAGGCAAGCCGGGTCCCACTTTCCCT
CGAGCACTCCCCAGGCGGTGGACCACAGGATCACGCCGTAGGTGTTCTTGCACAGGCCGTCGGCGAGCAG
ATACAGGATGGCGCTCACGTTCTCGTGGATCACGCACACGCCGGTGGGGGAAATCAGCCACACGATGGGG
AACATGGTCCAGGCGATGAAGAAGATCAGCCTCAGCATCTTGATCCTCACCACCACCTTCTGGGCCAGAG
GGGTGCCCACGGACTCGAAGCCGTACAGTCCCACCTGGAAGATGGTGAACACCACGCTGTATTCGAAGAC
CAGGCAGGTAGCGCCGAAGAAGAAGAACAGCCACTTCATGTACTCGGCGGGGGAGATGGTAGCGGTAATG
CCCATCACCACCCTGATAATGCTGGCGGCCTGGGCGATGGGGTTCAGAGGGATGCTCTTGTACTTCACCA
GAGCCATGTTGGAGATCTGGCCCAGCATAATGGGGCATGTGCACAGCCAGCTGGCCATCCTGGACCAGGG
AAAGAACCTGCCGTCCCTCATCTGCAGTGTGCCATTGCCGGTGCTGGCCAGGGCGTATGTGATGGACTCC
ACGAAGGGCAGGTACACGCTCTCCCAGGGCACCTTGGGGGCCCTGCTGATCATGAAGATGGTCTGGCATC
CGCTCACCACGGCCCACACCAGCTGCAGCAGGCTCACGAAGGTGCTGTCGATCCTGCTCATGTTGTAGCA
CTCTGTGTGGGTGCTGGCCCACTCGCCGTACACGACCTGGGAGGCCATGGATCCCGGCTAGCTACGTAGG
CGCGCCTTAATTAAGAAGTTCCTATACTTCTGATAGAATAGGAACTTCTTGCCTTAACCCAGAAATTATC
ACTGTTATTCTTTAGAATGGTGCAAAGAGAAGTTCCTATACTTTCTAGAGAATAGGAACTTCCAGAATTC
GATATCAAGCTTATCGATAATCAACCTCTGGATTACAAAATTTGTGAAAGATTGACTGGTATTCTTAACT
ATGTTGCTCCTTTTACGCTATGTGGATACGCTGCTTTAATGCCTTTGTATCATGCTATTGCTTCCCGTAT
GGCTTTCATTTTCTCCTCCTTGTATAAATCCTGGTTGCTGTCTCTTTATGAGGAGTTGTGGCCCGTTGTC
AGGCAACGTGGCGTGGTGTGCACTGTGTTTGCTGACGCAACCCCCACTGGTTGGGGCATTGCCACCACCT
GTCAGCTCCTTTCCGGGACTTTCGCTTTCCCCCTCCCTATTGCCACGGCGGAACTCATCGCCGCCTGCCT
TGCCCGCTGCTGGACAGGGGCTCGGCTGTTGGGCACTGACAATTCCGTGGTGTTGTCGGGGAAATCATCG
TCCTTTCCTTGGCTGCTCGCCTATGTTGCCACCTGGATTCTGCGCGGGACGTCCTTCTGCTACGTCCCTT
CGGCCCTCAATCCAGCGGACCTTCCTTCCCGCGGCCTGCTGCCGGCTCTGCGGCCTCTTCCGCGTCTTCG
CCTTCGCCCTCAGACGAGTCGGATCTCCCTTTGGGCCGCCTCCCCGCATCGATACCGAGCGCTGCTCGAG
AGATCTACGGGTGGCATCCCTGTGACCCCTCCCCAGTGCCTCTCCTGGCCCTGGAAGTTGCCACTCCAGT
GCCCACCAGCCTTGTCCTAATAAAATTAAGTTGCATCATTTTGTCTGACTAGGTGTCCTTCTATAATATT
ATGGGGTGGAGGGGGGTGGTATGGAGCAAGGGGCAAGTTGGGAAGACAACCTGTAGGGCCTGCGGGGTCT
ATTGGGAACCAAGCTGGAGTGCAGTGGCACAATCTTGGCTCACTGCAATCTCCGCCTCCTGGGTTCAAGC
GATTCTCCTGCCTCAGCCTCCCGAGTTGTTGGGATTCCAGGCATGCATGACCAGGCTCAGCTAATTTTTG
TTTTTTTGGTAGAGACGGGGTTTCACCATATTGGCCAGGCTGGTCTCCAACTCCTAATCTCAGGTGATCT
ACCCACCTTGGCCTCCCAAATTGCTGGGATTACAGGCGTGAACCACTGCTCCCTTCCCTGTCCTTCTGAT
TTTGTAGGTAACCACGTGCGGACCGAGCGGCCGCAGGAACCCCTAGTGATGGAGTTGGCCACTCCCTCTC
TGCGCGCTCGCTCGCTCACTGAGGCCGGGCGACCAAAGGTCGCCCGACGCCCGGGCTTTGCCCGGGCGGC
CTCAGTGAGCGAGCGAGCGCGCAGCTGCCTGCAGGGGCGCCTGATGCGGTATTTTCTCCTTACGCATCTG
TGCGGTATTTCACACCGCATA
[95 nt withheld, positions 4432-4526]
T
[46 nt withheld, positions 4528-4573]
C
[141 nt withheld, positions 4575-4715]
CCTTTGACGTTGGAGTCCACGTTCTTT
[37 nt withheld, positions 4743-4779]
ACTCTATCTCGGGCTATTCTTTTGATTTATAAGGGATTTTGCCGATTTCGGTCTATTGGTTAAAAAATGA
GCTGATTTAACAAAAATTTAACGCGAATTTTAACAAAATATTAACGTTTACAATTTTATGGTGCACTCTC
AGTACAATCTGCTCTGATGCCGCATAGTTAAGCCAGCCCCGACACCCGCCAACACCCGCTGACGCGCCCT
GACGGGCTTGTCTGCTCCCGGCATCCGCTTACAGACAAGCTGTGACCGTCTCCGGGAGCTGCATGTGTCA
GAGGTTTTCACCGTCATCACCGAAACGCGCGAGACGAAAGGGCCTCGTGATACGCCTATTTTTATAGGTT
AATGTCATGATAATAATGGTTTCTTAGACGTCAGGTGGCACTTTTCGGGGAAATGTGCGCGGAACCCCTA
TTTGTTTATTTTTCTAAATACATTCAAATATGTATCCGCTCATGAGACAATAACCCTGATAAATGCTTCA
ATAATATTGAAAAAGGAAGAGTATGAGTATTCAACATTTCCGTGTCGCCCTTATTCCCTTTTTTGCGGCA
TTTTGCCTTCCTGTTTTTGCTCACCCAGAAACGCTGGTGAAAGTAAAAGATGCTGAAGATCAGTTGGGTG
CACGAGTGGGTTACATCGAACTGGATCTCAACAGCGGTAAGATCCTTGAGAGTTTTCGCCCCGAAGAACG
TTTTCCAATGATGAGCACTTTTAAAGTTCTGCTATGTGGCGCGGTATTATCCCGTATTGACGCCGGGCAA
GAGCAACTCGGTCGCCGCATACACTATTCTCAGAATGACTTGGTTGAGTACTCACCAGTCACAGAAAAGC
ATCTTACGGATGGCATGACAGTAAGAGAATTATGCAGTGCTGCCATAACCATGAGTGATAACACTGCGGC
CAACTTACTTCTGACAACGATCGGAGGACCGAAGGAGCTAACCGCTTTTTTGCACAACATGGGGGATCAT
GTAACTCGCCTTGATCGTTGGGAACCGGAGCTGAATGAAGCCATACCAAACGACGAGCGTGACACCACGA
TGCCTGTAGCAATGGCAACAACGTTGCGCAAACTATTAACTGGCGAACTACTTACTCTAGCTTCCCGGCA
ACAATTAATAGACTGGATGGAGGCGGATAAAGTTGCAGGACCACTTCTGCGCTCGGCCCTTCCGGCTGGC
TGGTTTATTGCTGATAAATCTGGAGCCGGTGAGCGTGGGTCTCGCGGTATCATTGCAGCACTGGGGCCAG
ATGGTAAGCCCTCCCGTATCGTAGTTATCTACACGACGGGGAGTCAGGCAACTATGGATGAACGAAATAG
ACAGATCGCTGAGATAGGTGCCTCACTGATTAAGCATTGGTAACTGTCAGACCAAGTTTACTCATATATA
CTTTAGATTGATTTAAAACTTCATTTTTAATTTAAAAGGATCTAGGTGAAGATCCTTTTTGATAATCTCA
TGACCAAAATCCCTTAACGTGAGTTTTCGTTCCACTGAGCGTCAGACCCCGTAGAAAAGATCAAAGGATC
TTCTTGAGATCCTTTTTTTCTGCGCGTAATCTGCTGCTTGCAAACAAAAAAACCACCGCTACCAGCGGTG
GTTTGTTTGCCGGATCAAGAGCTACCAACTCTTTTTCCGAAGGTAACTGGCTTCAGCAGAGCGCAGATAC
CAAATACTGTTCTTCTAGTGTAGCCGTAGTTAGGCCACCACTTCAAGAACTCTGTAGCACCGCCTACATA
CCTCGCTCTGCTAATCCTGTTACCAGTGGCTGCTGCCAGTGGCGATAAGTCGTGTCTTACCGGGTTGGAC
TCAAGACGATAGTTACCGGATAAGGCGCAGCGGTCGGGCTGAACGGGGGGTTCGTGCACACAGCCCAGCT
TGGAGCGAACGACCTACACCGAACTGAGATACCTACAGCGTGAGCTATGAGAAAGCGCCACGCTTCCCGA
AGGGAGAAAGGCGGACAGGTATCCGGTAAGCGGCAGGGTCGGAACAGGAGAGCGCACGAGGGAGCTTCCA
GGGGGAAACGCCTGGTATCTTTATAGTCCTGTCGGGTTTCGCCACCTCTGACTTGAGCGTCGATTTTTGT
GATGCTCGTCAGGGGGGCGGAGCCTATGGAAAAACGCCAGCAACGCGGCCTTTTTACGGTTCCTGGCCTT
TTGCTGGCCTTTTGCTCACATGTCCTGCAGGCAGCTGCGCGCTCGCTCGCTCACTGAGGCCGCCCGGGCG
TCGGGCGACCTTTGGTCGCCCGGCCTCAGTGAGCGAGCGAGCGCGCAGAGAGGGAGTGGCCAACTCCATC
ACTAGGGGTTCCTGCGGCCGCACGCGTAAGCTTTGCAAAGATGGATAAAGTTTTAAACAGAGAGGAATCT
TTGCAGCTAATGGACCTTCTAGGTCTTGAAAGG
Features (pLannotate 1.2.2; 20 found; start..end, strand, type, name):
     11..1189    +  promoter       EF-1α promoter: strong constitutive promoter for human elongation factor EF-1α
   1230..1279    -  intron         β-globin intron (fragment): internally truncated intron from human β-globin
   1280..1313    +  protein_bind   FRT (minimal): supports FLP-mediated excision but not integration (Turan and Bode, 2011) FLP recombinase from the Saccharomyces cerevisiae 2μ plasmid
   1320..2036    -  CDS            EYFP: enhanced YFP mammalian codon-optimized
   2989..3039    -  intron         β-globin intron (fragment): internally truncated intron from human β-globin
   3039..3072    -  protein_bind   FRT (minimal): supports FLP-mediated excision but not integration (Turan and Bode, 2011) FLP recombinase from the Saccharomyces cerevisiae 2μ plasmid
   3075..3099    +  misc_feature   MCS (fragment): pBluescript multiple cloning site
   3099..3687    +  misc_feature   WPRE: woodchuck hepatitis virus posttranscriptional regulatory element
   3719..4195    +  polyA_signal   hGH poly(A) signal: human growth hormone polyadenylation signal
   4235..4375    +  repeat_region  AAV2 ITR: inverted terminal repeat of adeno-associated virus serotype 2 inverted
   4380..4431    -  misc_feature   bom (fragment): basis of mobility region from pBR322
   4450..4905    +  rep_origin     f1 ori (sequence partly withheld): f1 bacteriophage origin of replication; arrow indicates direction of (+) strand synthesis
   4906..4955    -  misc_feature   bom (fragment): basis of mobility region from pBR322
   5057..5092    -  CDS            rop (fragment): Rop protein, which maintains plasmids at low copy number; rop
   5187..5291    +  promoter       AmpR promoter: bla
   5292..6152    +  CDS            AmpR: β-lactamase; bla; confers resistance to ampicillin, carbenicillin, and related antibiotics
   6323..6911    +  rep_origin     ori: high-copy-number ColE1/pMB1/pBR322/pUC origin of replication
   6984..7011    +  repeat_region  AAV2 ITR (fragment): inverted terminal repeat of adeno-associated virus serotype 2 inverted
   7040..7067    +  repeat_region  AAV2 ITR (fragment): inverted terminal repeat of adeno-associated virus serotype 2 inverted
   7130..4       +  CDS            small t antigen (fragment) (across the origin): SV40 (simian virus 40) small t antigen
