[The description below was written by a language model from this plasmid's Addgene catalogue record and pLannotate feature annotations shown in this document.]
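Description:
pAAV-EF1α-FRT-FLEX-GtACR1-EYFP is an adeno-associated virus transfer plasmid (about 7.2 kb) for Flp recombinase-dependent expression of the light-gated chloride channel GtACR1 (anion channelrhodopsin 1) in mammalian cells. It is propagated in E. coli through a high-copy ColE1/pUC-type origin with ampicillin selection (AmpR under its own promoter), and it also carries an f1/M13 phage origin. AAV2 inverted terminal repeats flank the expression cassette so that it can be packaged into recombinant AAV particles. The depositor sequence shows two full ITRs, whereas the sequencing-derived record annotates the upstream ITR only as short fragments, a common outcome for these structured repeats.

Within the ITRs, the human EF-1α promoter with its intron sequence lies upstream of a GtACR1-EYFP fusion, with EYFP at the C terminus of the channel. The feature tables place EYFP on the reverse strand. The unannotated stretch beyond it, before the second FRT, presumably holds the GtACR1 coding region, which the annotation tool did not recognise. The inverted insert is bracketed by oppositely oriented minimal FRT sites. Short adjacent matches labelled as β-globin intron fragments may correspond to additional variant recombination sites of a FLEX design, but the record does not confirm this. Without recombinase the coding sequence is antisense to the promoter and should not be translated. Flp (Flpo) inverts it into the sense orientation, allowing expression. A WPRE and the human growth hormone polyadenylation signal follow, enhancing transcript stability and processing.

The construct was assembled from an existing FRT-FLEX AAV backbone and a lentiviral GtACR1-EYFP source. It is suited to optogenetic inhibition of Flp-defined neuronal populations, with EYFP fluorescence reporting channel expression and localisation.
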