Addgene plasmid #114370: pAAV-EF1α-FRT-FLEX-GtACR1-EYFP
Purpose: expresses Flpo recombinase-dependent GtACR1
Depositing lab: Mingshan Xue. Depositing organization: Baylor College of Medicine. Publication: Targeting light-gated chloride channels to neuronal somatodendritic domain reduces their excitatory effect in the axon. Messier JE, Chen H, Cai ZL, Xue M. Elife. 2018 Aug 9;7. pii: 38506. doi: 10.7554/eLife.38506. PubMed 30091701.
Backbone
  Vector backbone: pAAV
  Backbone size w/o insert (bp): 5603
  Total vector size (bp): 7214
  Vector type: Mammalian Expression, AAV
Growth in bacteria
  Bacterial resistance: Ampicillin, 100 μg/mL
  Growth temperature: 37°C
  Growth strain: NEB Stable
  Copy number: Unknown
Gene/Insert
  Gene/Insert name: GtACR1-EYFP (alt name: Anion Channelrhodopsin 1)
  Insert size (bp): 1611
  Entrez Gene: NEWENTRY
  Promoter: Ef1a
  Tag / fusion protein: EYFP (C terminal on insert)
  Cloning method: Restriction Enzyme; 5′ cloning site BsrGI (not destroyed); 3′ cloning site BamHI, NheI (not destroyed)
  Sequencing primers: 5′ TCAAGCCTCAGACAGTGGTTC (Ef1a-F); 3′ CATAGCGTAAAAGGAGCAACA (WPRE-R)
Resource information
  A portion of this plasmid was derived from a plasmid made by: Backbone vector obtained from pAAV-EF1α-FRT-FLEX-mNaChBac-T2A-tdTomato (Addgene #60658); Insert obtained from pLenti-UbiC-GtACR1-EYFP (Addgene #67795)
Terms and licenses: Academic/Nonprofit Terms; Industry Terms: Not Available to Industry
Depositor comments: Please visit https://www.biorxiv.org/content/early/2018/05/25/331165.1 for bioRxiv preprint.
How to cite: pAAV-EF1α-FRT-FLEX-GtACR1-EYFP was a gift from Mingshan Xue (Addgene plasmid # 114370 ; http://n2t.net/addgene:114370 ; RRID:Addgene_114370)
